>Addgene plasmid #60104 | 4MYJ | depositor partial sequence | sequence record 96062 | Insert DNA Sequence
ATGGAAGAAGACGATAACCTGAAAAAAGGCAACGAACGCAACAAAAAAAAAGCAATCTTTAGCAACGATG
ACTTTACGGGCGAAGACAGTCTGATGGAAGATCATCTGGAACTGCGTGAAAAACTGTCCGAAGATATTGA
CATGATCAAAACCAGCCTGAAAAACAATCTGGTGTGCTCTACCCTGAATGATAACGAAATTCTGACGCTG
TCAAACTACATGCAATTTTTCGTGTTCAAATCGGGCAACCTGGTTATCAAACAGGGTGAAAAAGGCAGTT
ATTTCTTTATCATCAACTCCGGTAAATTTGATGTCTACGTGAACGACAAAAAAGTTAAAACCATGGGCAA
AGGTAGCTCTTTCGGCGAAGCGGCCCTGATTCACAATACCCAGCGCTCTGCAACGATTATCGCTGAAACC
GATGGTACGCTGTGGGGCGTCCAGCGTAGCACCTTTCGCGCGACGCTGAAACAACTGTCTAACCGTAACT
TCAACGAAAACCGCACCTTCATTGATAGTGTTTCCGTCTTTGACATGCTGACCGAAGCGCAGAAAAATAT
GATTACGAACGCCTGTGTGATCCAAAATTTCAAATCTGGCGAAACCATTGTCAAACAGGGTGATTATGGC
GACGTGCTGTACATCCTGAAAGAAGGTAAAGCGACGGTGTATATTAACGATGAAGAAATCCGTGTTCTGG
AAAAAGGTAGTTATTTTGGCGAACGTGCCCTGCTGTACGATGAACCGCGCTCAGCGACCATTATCGCCAA
AGAACCGACGGCATGCGCTTCGATTTGTCGTAAACTGCTGAATATCGTGCTGGGCAACCTGCAGGTGGTT
CTGTTTCGCAATATTATGACCGAAGCCCTGCAGCAATCAGAAATCTTTAAACAGTTCTCGGGTGATCAAC
TGAACGATCTGGCGGACACGGCCATTGTTCGTGACTATCCGGCAAACTACAACATCCTGCATAAAGATAA
AGTGAAAAGTGTTAAATACATTATCGTTCTGGAAGGCAAAGTCGAACTGTTTCTGGATGACACCTCCATT
GGTATCCTGAGCCGCGGTATGTCTTTTGGCGATCAGTACGTTCTGAACCAGAAACAACCGTTCAAACACA
CCATTAAAAGCCTGGAAGTCTGCAAAATTGCACTGATCACCGAAACGTGCCTGGCTGATTGTCTGGGTAA
CAATAACATTGATGCGAGTATCGACTACAACAACAAAAAATCCATCATTAAGAAAATGTATATTTTTCGT
TACCTGACCGACAAACAGTGTAATCTGCTGATCGAAGCCTTCCGTACCACGCGCTATGAAGAAGGCGATT
ACATTATCCAGGAAGGTGAAGTGGGCAGCCGCTTCTACATCATCAAAAACGGTGAAGTCGAAATTGTGAA
AAACAAAAAACGTCTGCGCACCCTGGGTAAAAACGACTATTTCGGCGAACGTGCGCTGCTGTATGACGAA
CCGCGCACGGCCAGTGTTATCTCCAAAGTTAATAACGTCGAATGCTGGTTTGTCGATAAATCCGTGTTCC
TGCAGATTATCCAAGGCCCGATGCTGGCACATCTGGAAGAACGCATTAAAATGCAGGATACCAAAGTGGA
AATGGACGAACTGGAAACGGAACGTATTATCGGCCGCGGTACCTTTGGTACGGTGAAACTGGTTCATCAC
AAACCGACCAAAATTCGTTATGCACTGAAATGTGTTTCAAAACGCTCGATCATCAACCTGAACCAGCAAA
ATAACATCAAACTGGAACGTGAAATCACCGCTGAAAATGACCACCCGTTTATTATCCGTCTGGTGCGCAC
GTTCAAAGATTCAAAATACTTCTACTTCCTGACCGAACTGGTTACGGGCGGTGAACTGTATGATGCCATT
CGCAAACTGGGCCTGCTGTCAAAATCGCAGGCACAATTTTACCTGGGTTCGATTATCCTGGCTATTGAAT
ATCTGCATGAACGTAATATCGTCTACCGCGATCTGAAACCGGAAAACATTCTGCTGGACAAACAAGGCTA
TGTGAAACTGATCGATTTCGGTTGCGCGAAAAAAGTTCAGGGCCGTGCTTATACCCTGGTCGGTACGCCG
CACTACATGGCACCGGAAGTCATTCTGGGCAAAGGTTATGGCTGTACCGTGGATATTTGGGCTCTGGGCA
TCTGCCTGTACGAATTTATCTGTGGTCCGCTGCCGTTCGGCAACGATGAAGAAGACCAACTGGAAATTTT
TCGCGACATCCTGACCGGTCAGCTGACGTTCCCGGATTATGTGACCGATACGGACAGCATTAATCTGATG
AAACGTCTGCTGTGCCGCCTGCCGCAGGGTCGTATTGGCTGTAGCATCAACGGCTTCAAAGATATTAAAG
ACCATCCGTTTTTCTCTAACTTCAACTGGGATAAACTGGCAGGTCGCCTGCTGGACCCGCCGCTGGTTAG
CAAATCTGAAACCTATGCCGAAGATATTGACATCAAACAGATTGAAGAAGAAGACGCAGAAGACGATGAA
GAACCGCTGAACGACGAAGACAACTGGGACATTGATTTT
