>Addgene plasmid #60104 | 4MYJ | addgene partial sequence | sequence record 98399 | Polyhedrin-F 5'-AAATGATAACCATCTCGC-3'
CCTATAAATATTCCGGATTATTCATACCGTCCCACCATCGGGCGCGGATCTCGGTCCGAAAACCATGCAT
CATCATCATCATCACAGCAGCGGCAGAGAAAACTTGTATTTCCAGGGCATGGAAGAAGACGATAACCTGA
AAAAAGGCAACGAACGCAACAAAAAAAAAGCAATCTTTAGCAACGATGACTTTACGGGCGAAGACAGTCT
GATGGAAGATCATCTGGAACTGCGTGAAAAACTGTCCGAAGATATTGACATGATCAAAACCAGCCTGAAA
AACAATCTGGTGTGCTCTACCCTGAATGATAACGAAATTCTGACGCTGTCAAACTACATGCAATTTTTCG
TGTTCAAATCGGGCAACCTGGTTATCAAACAGGGTGAAAAAGGCAGTTATTTCTTTATCATCAACTCCGG
TAAATTTGATGTCTACGTGAACGACAAAAAAGTTAAAACCATGGGCAAAGGTAGCTCTTTCGGCGAAGCG
GCCCTGATTCACAATACCCAGCGCTCTGCAACGATTATCGCTGAAACCGATGGTACGCTGTGGGGCGTCC
AGCGTAGCACCTTTCGCGCGACGCTGAAACAACTGTCTAACCGTAACTTCAACGAAAACCGCACCTTCAT
TGATAGTGTTTCCGTCTTTGACATGCTGACCGAAGCGCAG
