>Addgene plasmid #60104 | 4MYJ | addgene partial sequence | sequence record 98401 | SV40pA-R 5'-GAAATTTGTGATGCTATTGC-3'
GTTAACAACAACAATTGCATTCATTTTATGTTTCAGGTTCAGGGGGAGGTGTGGGAGGTTTTTTAAAGCA
AGTAAAACCTCTACAAATGTGGTATGGCTGATTATGATCCTCTAGTACTTCTCGACAAGCTTCGTCATCA
AAAATCAATGTCCCAGTTGTCTTCGTCGTTCAGCGGTTCTTCATCGTCTTCTGCGTCTTCTTCTTCAATC
TGTTTGATGTCAATATCTTCGGCATAGGTTTCAGATTTGCTAACCAGCGGCGGGTCCAGCAGGCGACCTG
CCAGTTTATCCCAGTTGAAGTTAGAGAAAAACGGATGGTCTTTAATATCTTTGAAGCCGTTGATGCTACA
GCCAATACGACCCTGCGGCAGGCGGCACAGCAGACGTTTCATCAGATTAATGCTGTCCGTATCGGTCACA
TAATCCGGGAACGTCAGCTGACCGGTCAGGATGTCGCGAAAAATTTCCAGTTGGTCTTCTTCATCGTTGC
CGAACGGCAGCGGACCACAGATAAATTCGTACAGGCAGATGCCCAGAGCCCAAATATCCACGGTACAGCC
ATAACCTTTGCCCAGAATGACTTCCGGTGCCATGTAGTGCGGCGTACCGACCAGGGTATAAGCACGGCCC
TGAACTTTTTTCGCGCAACCGAAATCGATCAGTTTCACATAGCCTTGTTTGTCCAGCAGAATGTTTTCCG
GTTTCAGATCGCGGTAGACGATATTACGTTCATGCAGATATTCAATAGCCAGGATAATCGAACCCAGGTA
AAATTGTGCCTGCGATTTTGACAGCAGGCCCAGTTTGCGAATGGCATCATACAGTTCACCG
