[The description below was written by a language model from this plasmid's Addgene catalogue record.]
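Description:
4MYJ is a baculovirus expression plasmid built on the pFBOH-MHL backbone, designed to produce a Plasmodium falciparum protein in insect cells for structural biology. It is propagated in E. coli as a high-copy plasmid under ampicillin selection. The record provides no feature table, so the origin of replication and any transposition or recombination elements used to transfer the cassette into a baculovirus genome are not documented here.

The insert, about 2.56 kb, corresponds to the gene PF14_0346, which encodes the cGMP-dependent protein kinase of P. falciparum (PfPKG). It was introduced by ligation-independent cloning and is driven by the polyhedrin promoter, a very strong, very late baculoviral promoter that gives high-level expression in infected insect cells. The backbone contributes an N-terminal hexahistidine tag followed by a TEV protease recognition site. This allows the recombinant protein to be captured by immobilised metal affinity chromatography, after which the tag can be cleaved off to leave near-native protein.

The plasmid takes its name from one of the two Protein Data Bank structures associated with it, reflecting its origin in a structural genomics effort, and its stated purpose is protein production for structure determination. The depositor cautions that the insert may not represent the full open reading frame. The mutation field only points to the comments, which link to external structure pages, so the exact construct boundaries and any sequence changes are not stated in the record itself.
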