Addgene plasmid #60104: 4MYJ
Purpose: Baculovirus expression for structure determination; may not be full ORF
Depositing lab: Cheryl Arrowsmith. Depositing organization: University of Toronto.
Backbone
  Vector backbone: pFBOH-MHL (Addgene #62304)
  Vector type: Baculovirus Expression
Growth in bacteria
  Bacterial resistance: Ampicillin, 100 μg/mL
  Growth temperature: 37°C
  Growth strain: DH5alpha
  Copy number: High Copy
Gene/Insert
  Gene/Insert name: PF14_0346:MAC04G-A11:C228843 (alt names: PDB IDs: 4MYJ, 8EM8; PfPKG, PP-PKG)
  Species: Plasmodium falciparum
  Insert size (bp): 2559
  Mutation: See comments
  Promoter: Polyhedrin
  Tag / fusion protein: 6xHis-TEV (N terminal on insert); MHHHHHHSSGRENLYFQG (N terminal on backbone)
  Cloning method: Ligation Independent Cloning
  Sequencing primers: 5′ pFBOH-fwd (5'-CCGGATTATTCATACCGTCCCACCA-3'); 3′ pFBOH-rev (5'-CTGATTATGATCCTCTAGTACTTCT-3')
Terms and licenses: Academic/Nonprofit Terms; Industry Terms: Not Available to Industry
Depositor comments: For more information, please see: PDB / SGC http://www.thesgc.org/structures/4MYJ/ https://www.rcsb.org/structure/8EM8/
How to cite: 4MYJ was a gift from Cheryl Arrowsmith (Addgene plasmid # 60104 ; http://n2t.net/addgene:60104 ; RRID:Addgene_60104)
